>Addgene plasmid #205529 | pFH2.14_GagZip-dp1dp6-MCP-P2A-eGFP | addgene full sequence | sequence record 408763 | Addgene NGS Result
GACGGATCGGGAGATCTCCCGATCCCCTATGGTGCACTCTCAGTACAATCTGCTCTGATGCCGCATAGTT
AAGCCAGTATCTGCTCCCTGCTTGTGTGTTGGAGGTCGCTGAGTAGTGCGCGAGCAAAATTTAAGCTACA
ACAAGGCAAGGCTTGACCGACAATTGCATGAAGAATCTGCTTAGGGTTAGGCGTTTTGCGCTGCTTCGCG
ATGTACGGGCCAGATATACGCGTTGACATTGATTATTGACTAGTTATTAATAGTAATCAATTACGGGGTC
ATTAGTTCATAGCCCATATATGGAGTTCCGCGTTACATAACTTACGGTAAATGGCCCGCCTGGCTGACCG
CCCAACGACCCCCGCCCATTGACGTCAATAATGACGTATGTTCCCATAGTAACGCCAATAGGGACTTTCC
ATTGACGTCAATGGGTGGAGTATTTACGGTAAACTGCCCACTTGGCAGTACATCAAGTGTATCATATGCC
AAGTACGCCCCCTATTGACGTCAATGACGGTAAATGGCCCGCCTGGCATTATGCCCAGTACATGACCTTA
TGGGACTTTCCTACTTGGCAGTACATCTACGTATTAGTCATCGCTATTACCATGGTGATGCGGTTTTGGC
AGTACATCAATGGGCGTGGATAGCGGTTTGACTCACGGGGATTTCCAAGTCTCCACCCCATTGACGTCAA
TGGGAGTTTGTTTTGGCACCAAAATCAACGGGACTTTCCAAAATGTCGTAACAACTCCGCCCCATTGACG
CAAATGGGCGGTAGGCGTGTACGGTGGGAGGTCTATATAAGCAGAGCTCTCTGGCTAACTAGAGAACCCA
CTGCTTACTGGCTTATCGAAATTAATACGACTCACTATAGGGAGACCCAAGCTGGCTAGCGTTTAAACTT
AAGCTTGGTACCGCCACCATGGGTGCGAGAGCGTCAGTATTAAGCGGGGGAGAATTAGATCGATGGGAAA
AAATTCGGTTAAGGCCAGGGGGAAAGAAGAAGTACAAGCTAAAGCACATCGTATGGGCAAGCAGGGAGCT
AGAACGATTCGCAGTTAATCCTGGCCTGTTAGAAACATCAGAAGGCTGTAGACAAATACTGGGACAGCTA
CAACCATCCCTTCAGACAGGATCAGAGGAGCTTCGATCACTATACAACACAGTAGCAACCCTCTATTGTG
TGCACCAGCGGATCGAGATCAAGGACACCAAGGAAGCTTTAGACAAGATAGAGGAAGAGCAAAACAAGTC
CAAGAAGAAGGCCCAGCAGGCAGCAGCTGACACAGGACACAGCAATCAGGTCAGCCAAAATTACCCTATA
GTGCAGAACATCCAGGGGCAAATGGTACATCAGGCCATATCACCTAGAACTTTAAATGCATGGGTAAAAG
TAGTAGAAGAGAAGGCTTTCAGCCCAGAAGTGATACCCATGTTTTCAGCATTATCAGAAGGAGCCACCCC
ACAGGACCTGAACACGATGTTGAACACCGTGGGGGGACATCAAGCAGCCATGCAAATGTTAAAAGAGACC
ATCAATGAGGAAGCTGCAGAATGGGATAGAGTGCATCCAGTGCATGCAGGGCCTATTGCACCAGGCCAGA
TGAGAGAACCAAGGGGAAGTGACATAGCAGGAACTACTAGTACCCTTCAGGAACAAATAGGATGGATGAC
AAATAATCCACCTATCCCAGTAGGAGAGATCTACAAGAGGTGGATAATCCTGGGATTGAACAAGATCGTG
AGGATGTATAGCCCTACCAGCATTCTGGACATAAGACAAGGACCAAAAGAACCCTTTAGAGACTATGTAG
ACCGGTTCTATAAAACTCTAAGAGCTGAGCAAGCTTCACAGGAGGTAAAAAATTGGATGACAGAAACCTT
GTTGGTCCAAAATGCGAACCCAGATTGTAAGACCATCCTGAAGGCTCTCGGCCCAGCGGCTACACTAGAA
GAAATGATGACAGCATGTCAGGGAGTAGGAGGACCCGGCCATAAGGCAAGAGTTTTGGCTGAAGCAATGA
GCCAAGTAACAAATTCAGCTACCATAATGCTCCAAAGAATGAAACAGCTTGAGGATAAGGTCGAGGAACT
CCTCTCCAAAAACTACCATCTGGAGAACGAAGTGGCTCGGCTCAAGAAACTTGTGGGTGAAGCTTCAAAC
TTTACTCAGTTCGTGCTCGTGGACAATGGTGGGACAGGGGATGTGACAGTGGCTCCTTCTAATTTCGCTA
ATGGGGTGGCAGAGTGGATCAGCTCCAACTCACGGAGCCAGGCCTACAAGGTGACATGCAGCGTCAGGCA
GTCTAGTGCCCAGAAGAGAAAGTATACCATCAAGGTGGAGGTCCCCAAAGTGGCTACCCAGACAGTGGGC
GGAGTCGAACTGCCTGTCGCCGCTTGGAGGTCCTACCTGAACATGGAGCTCACTATCCCAATTTTCGCTA
CCAATTCTGACTGTGAACTCATCGTGAAGGCAATGCAGGGGCTCCTCAAAGACGGTAATCCTATCCCTTC
CGCCATCGCCGCTAACTCAGGTATCTACGCTACTAACTTCAGCCTGCTGAAGCAGGCTGGAGACGTGGAG
GAGAACCCTGGACCTATGAGCAAGGGCGAGGAGCTGTTCACCGGGGTGGTGCCCATCCTGGTCGAGCTGG
ACGGCGACGTAAACGGCCACAAGTTCAGCGTGTCCGGCGAGGGCGAGGGCGATGCCACCTACGGCAAGCT
GACCCTGAAGTTCATCTGCACCACCGGCAAGCTGCCCGTGCCCTGGCCCACCCTCGTGACCACCCTGACC
TACGGCGTGCAGTGCTTCAGCCGCTACCCCGACCACATGAAGCAGCACGACTTCTTCAAGTCCGCCATGC
CCGAAGGCTACGTCCAGGAGCGCACCATCTTCTTCAAGGACGACGGCAACTACAAGACCCGCGCCGAGGT
GAAGTTCGAGGGCGACACCCTGGTGAACCGCATCGAGCTGAAGGGCATCGACTTCAAGGAGGACGGCAAC
ATCCTGGGGCACAAGCTGGAGTACAACTACAACAGCCACAACGTCTATATCATGGCCGACAAGCAGAAGA
ACGGCATCAAGGTGAACTTCAAGATCCGCCACAACATCGAGGACGGCAGCGTGCAGCTCGCCGACCACTA
CCAGCAGAACACCCCCATCGGCGACGGCCCCGTGCTGCTGCCCGACAACCACTACCTGAGCACCCAGTCC
GCCCTGAGCAAAGACCCCAACGAGAAGCGCGATCACATGGTCCTGCTGGAGTTCGTGACCGCCGCCGGGA
TCACTCACGGCATGGACGAGCTGTACAAGTAAGGGCCCGTTTAAACCCGCTGATCAGCCTCGACTGTGCC
TTCTAGTTGCCAGCCATCTGTTGTTTGCCCCTCCCCCGTGCCTTCCTTGACCCTGGAAGGTGCCACTCCC
ACTGTCCTTTCCTAATAAAATGAGGAAATTGCATCGCATTGTCTGAGTAGGTGTCATTCTATTCTGGGGG
GTGGGGTGGGGCAGGACAGCAAGGGGGAGGATTGGGAAGACAATAGCAGGCATGCTGGGGATGCGGTGGG
CTCTATGGCTTCTGAGGCGGAAAGAACCAGCTGGGGCTCTAGGGGGTATCCCC
[124 nt withheld, positions 3624-3747]
C
[91 nt withheld, positions 3749-3839]
A
[49 nt withheld, positions 3841-3889]
CCTTTGACGTTGGAGTCCACGTTCTTT
[37 nt withheld, positions 3917-3953]
ACCCTATCTCGGTCTATTCTTTTGATTTATAAGGGATTTTGCCGATTTCGGCCTATTGGTTAAAAAATGA
GCTGATTTAACAAAAATTTAACGCGAATTAATTCTGTGGAATGTGTGTCAGTTAGGGTGTGGAAAGTCCC
CAGGCTCCCCAGCAGGCAGAAGTATGCAAAGCATGCATCTCAATTAGTCAGCAACCAGGTGTGGAAAGTC
CCCAGGCTCCCCAGCAGGCAGAAGTATGCAAAGCATGCATCTCAATTAGTCAGCAACCATAGTCCCGCCC
CTAACTCCGCCCATCCCGCCCCTAACTCCGCCCAGTTCCGCCCATTCTCCGCCCCATGGCTGACTAATTT
TTTTTATTTATGCAGAGGCCGAGGCCGCCTCTGCCTCTGAGCTATTCCAGAAGTAGTGAGGAGGCTTTTT
TGGAGGCCTAGGCTTTTGCAAAAAGCTCCCGGGAGCTTGTATATCCATTTTCGGATCTGATCAAGAGACA
GGATGAGGATCGTTTCGCATGATTGAACAAGATGGATTGCACGCAGGTTCTCCGGCCGCTTGGGTGGAGA
GGCTATTCGGCTATGACTGGGCACAACAGACAATCGGCTGCTCTGATGCCGCCGTGTTCCGGCTGTCAGC
GCAGGGGCGCCCGGTTCTTTTTGTCAAGACCGACCTGTCCGGTGCCCTGAATGAACTGCAGGACGAGGCA
GCGCGGCTATCGTGGCTGGCCACGACGGGCGTTCCTTGCGCAGCTGTGCTCGACGTTGTCACTGAAGCGG
GAAGGGACTGGCTGCTATTGGGCGAAGTGCCGGGGCAGGATCTCCTGTCATCTCACCTTGCTCCTGCCGA
GAAAGTATCCATCATGGCTGATGCAATGCGGCGGCTGCATACGCTTGATCCGGCTACCTGCCCATTCGAC
CACCAAGCGAAACATCGCATCGAGCGAGCACGTACTCGGATGGAAGCCGGTCTTGTCGATCAGGATGATC
TGGACGAAGAGCATCAGGGGCTCGCGCCAGCCGAACTGTTCGCCAGGCTCAAGGCGCGCATGCCCGACGG
CGAGGATCTCGTCGTGACCCATGGCGATGCCTGCTTGCCGAATATCATGGTGGAAAATGGCCGCTTTTCT
GGATTCATCGACTGTGGCCGGCTGGGTGTGGCGGACCGCTATCAGGACATAGCGTTGGCTACCCGTGATA
TTGCTGAAGAGCTTGGCGGCGAATGGGCTGACCGCTTCCTCGTGCTTTACGGTATCGCCGCTCCCGATTC
GCAGCGCATCGCCTTCTATCGCCTTCTTGACGAGTTCTTCTGAGCGGGACTCTGGGGTTCGAAATGACCG
ACCAAGCGACGCCCAACCTGCCATCACGAGATTTCGATTCCACCGCCGCCTTCTATGAAAGGTTGGGCTT
CGGAATCGTTTTCCGGGACGCCGGCTGGATGATCCTCCAGCGCGGGGATCTCATGCTGGAGTTCTTCGCC
CACCCCAACTTGTTTATTGCAGCTTATAATGGTTACAAATAAAGCAATAGCATCACAAATTTCACAAATA
AAGCATTTTTTTCACTGCATTCTAGTTGTGGTTTGTCCAAACTCATCAATGTATCTTATCATGTCTGTAT
ACCGTCGACCTCTAGCTAGAGCTTGGCGTAATCATGGTCATAGCTGTTTCCTGTGTGAAATTGTTATCCG
CTCACAATTCCACACAACATACGAGCCGGAAGCATAAAGTGTAAAGCCTGGGGTGCCTAATGAGTGAGCT
AACTCACATTAATTGCGTTGCGCTCACTGCCCGCTTTCCAGTCGGGAAACCTGTCGTGCCAGCTGCATTA
ATGAATCGGCCAACGCGCGGGGAGAGGCGGTTTGCGTATTGGGCGCTCTTCCGCTTCCTCGCTCACTGAC
TCGCTGCGCTCGGTCGTTCGGCTGCGGCGAGCGGTATCAGCTCACTCAAAGGCGGTAATACGGTTATCCA
CAGAATCAGGGGATAACGCAGGAAAGAACATGTGAGCAAAAGGCCAGCAAAAGGCCAGGAACCGTAAAAA
GGCCGCGTTGCTGGCGTTTTTCCATAGGCTCCGCCCCCCTGACGAGCATCACAAAAATCGACGCTCAAGT
CAGAGGTGGCGAAACCCGACAGGACTATAAAGATACCAGGCGTTTCCCCCTGGAAGCTCCCTCGTGCGCT
CTCCTGTTCCGACCCTGCCGCTTACCGGATACCTGTCCGCCTTTCTCCCTTCGGGAAGCGTGGCGCTTTC
TCATAGCTCACGCTGTAGGTATCTCAGTTCGGTGTAGGTCGTTCGCTCCAAGCTGGGCTGTGTGCACGAA
CCCCCCGTTCAGCCCGACCGCTGCGCCTTATCCGGTAACTATCGTCTTGAGTCCAACCCGGTAAGACACG
ACTTATCGCCACTGGCAGCAGCCACTGGTAACAGGATTAGCAGAGCGAGGTATGTAGGCGGTGCTACAGA
GTTCTTGAAGTGGTGGCCTAACTACGGCTACACTAGAAGAACAGTATTTGGTATCTGCGCTCTGCTGAAG
CCAGTTACCTTCGGAAAAAGAGTTGGTAGCTCTTGATCCGGCAAACAAACCACCGCTGGTAGCGGTGGTT
TTTTTGTTTGCAAGCAGCAGATTACGCGCAGAAAAAAAGGATCTCAAGAAGATCCTTTGATCTTTTCTAC
GGGGTCTGACGCTCAGTGGAACGAAAACTCACGTTAAGGGATTTTGGTCATGAGATTATCAAAAAGGATC
TTCACCTAGATCCTTTTAAATTAAAAATGAAGTTTTAAATCAATCTAAAGTATATATGAGTAAACTTGGT
CTGACAGTTACCAATGCTTAATCAGTGAGGCACCTATCTCAGCGATCTGTCTATTTCGTTCATCCATAGT
TGCCTGACTCCCCGTCGTGTAGATAACTACGATACGGGAGGGCTTACCATCTGGCCCCAGTGCTGCAATG
ATACCGCGAGACCCACGCTCACCGGCTCCAGATTTATCAGCAATAAACCAGCCAGCCGGAAGGGCCGAGC
GCAGAAGTGGTCCTGCAACTTTATCCGCCTCCATCCAGTCTATTAATTGTTGCCGGGAAGCTAGAGTAAG
TAGTTCGCCAGTTAATAGTTTGCGCAACGTTGTTGCCATTGCTACAGGCATCGTGGTGTCACGCTCGTCG
TTTGGTATGGCTTCATTCAGCTCCGGTTCCCAACGATCAAGGCGAGTTACATGATCCCCCATGTTGTGCA
AAAAAGCGGTTAGCTCCTTCGGTCCTCCGATCGTTGTCAGAAGTAAGTTGGCCGCAGTGTTATCACTCAT
GGTTATGGCAGCACTGCATAATTCTCTTACTGTCATGCCATCCGTAAGATGCTTTTCTGTGACTGGTGAG
TACTCAACCAAGTCATTCTGAGAATAGTGTATGCGGCGACCGAGTTGCTCTTGCCCGGCGTCAATACGGG
ATAATACCGCGCCACATAGCAGAACTTTAAAAGTGCTCATCATTGGAAAACGTTCTTCGGGGCGAAAACT
CTCAAGGATCTTACCGCTGTTGAGATCCAGTTCGATGTAACCCACTCGTGCACCCAACTGATCTTCAGCA
TCTTTTACTTTCACCAGCGTTTCTGGGTGAGCAAAAACAGGAAGGCAAAATGCCGCAAAAAAGGGAATAA
GGGCGACACGGAAATGTTGAATACTCATACTCTTCCTTTTTCAATATTATTGAAGCATTTATCAGGGTTA
TTGTCTCATGAGCGGATACATATTTGAATGTATTTAGAAAAATAAACAAATAGGGGTTCCGCGCACATTT
CCCCGAAAAGTGCCACCTGACGTC
Features (pLannotate 1.2.2; 23 found; start..end, strand, type, name):
     28..80      -  misc_feature   bom (fragment): basis of mobility region from pBR322
    235..614     +  enhancer       CMV enhancer: human cytomegalovirus immediate early enhancer
    615..818     +  promoter       CMV promoter: human cytomegalovirus (CMV) immediate early promoter
    814..847     +  LTR            5' LTR (truncated) (fragment): truncated 5' long terminal repeat (LTR) from HIV-1
    863..881     +  promoter       T7 promoter: promoter for bacteriophage T7 RNA polymerase
    929..2068    +  CDS            gag: GAG_HV1W2 - Experimental evidence at protein level: Swiss-Prot protein existence level 1. p6-gag: Plays a role in budding of the assembled particle by interacting with the host class E VPS proteins TSG101 and PDCD6IP/AIP1. From Human immunodeficiency virus type 1 group M subtype B (isolate WMJ22) (HIV-1).
   2060..2161    +  CDS            GCN4 (fragment): GCN4_YEAST - Also known as AAS101 From Saccharomyces cerevisiae (strain ATCC 204508 / S288c) (Baker's yeast).
   2162..2548    +  CDS            CAPSD_BPMS2: Experimental evidence at protein level: Swiss-Prot protein existence level 1. Acts as a translational repressor of viral replicase synthesis late in infection. This latter function is the result of capsid protein interaction with an RNA hairpin which contains the replicase ribosome-binding site. From Escherichia phage MS2 (Bacteriophage MS2).
   2606..3319    +  CDS            GFP (S65T): GFP (S65T) is a basic (constitutively fluorescent) green fluorescent protein published in 1995, derived from Aequorea victoria.
   3354..3578    +  polyA_signal   bGH poly(A) signal: bovine growth hormone polyadenylation signal
   3582..3603    +  promoter       SV40 promoter (fragment): SV40 enhancer and early promoter
   3624..4052    +  rep_origin     f1 ori (sequence partly withheld): f1 bacteriophage origin of replication; arrow indicates direction of (+) strand synthesis
   4066..4395    +  promoter       SV40 promoter: SV40 enhancer and early promoter
   4462..5253    +  CDS            neo: KKA2_KLEPN - Also known as kan, nptII. Experimental evidence at protein level: Swiss-Prot protein existence level 1. Resistance to kanamycin, neomycin, paromomycin, ribostamycin, butirosin and gentamicin B. From Klebsiella pneumoniae.
   5277..5435    +  CDS            ble (fragment): BLE_KLEPN - Experimental evidence at protein level: Swiss-Prot protein existence level 1. Binding protein with a strong affinity to the bleomycin family of antibiotics. Binds to CL990; an antimitotic-antibiotic compound. From Klebsiella pneumoniae.
   5430..5551    +  polyA_signal   SV40 poly(A) signal: SV40 polyadenylation signal
   5624..5640    -  protein_bind   lac operator: The lac repressor binds to the lac operator to inhibit transcription in E. coli. This inhibition can be relieved by adding lactose or isopropyl-β-D-thiogalactopyranoside (IPTG). lac repressor encoded by lacI
   5648..5678    -  promoter       lac promoter: promoter for the E. coli lac operon
   5693..5714    -  protein_bind   CAP binding site: CAP binding activates transcription in the presence of cAMP. E. coli catabolite activator protein
   5727..5819    -  CDS            lacI (fragment): lac repressor; lacI; The lac repressor binds to the lac operator to inhibit transcription in E. coli. This inhibition can be relieved by adding lactose or isopropyl-β-D-thiogalactopyranoside (IPTG).
   6002..6590    -  rep_origin     ori: high-copy-number ColE1/pMB1/pBR322/pUC origin of replication
   6761..7621    -  CDS            AmpR: β-lactamase; bla; confers resistance to ampicillin, carbenicillin, and related antibiotics
   7622..7726    -  promoter       AmpR promoter: bla
