[The description below was written by a language model from this plasmid's Addgene catalogue record and pLannotate feature annotations shown in this document.]
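Description:
pFH2.14_GagZip-dp1dp6-MCP-P2A-eGFP is a 7.8 kb mammalian expression plasmid built on the pcDNA3.1 backbone. It is propagated in E. coli at high copy through a ColE1/pUC-type origin with ampicillin selection (AmpR under its own bla promoter), and it also carries an f1 origin. The backbone retains an SV40 promoter–driven neomycin phosphotransferase cassette with an SV40 poly(A) signal, which could in principle support G418 selection in mammalian cells. The catalogue entry, however, lists only eGFP as the marker.

The payload is a single synthetic open reading frame driven by the CMV immediate-early enhancer and promoter and terminated by the bovine growth hormone poly(A) signal; a T7 promoter sits just upstream of the coding region. The frame encodes an engineered HIV-1 Gag in which the nucleocapsid domain is replaced by a leucine zipper, annotated as a GCN4 fragment, and the p1 and p6 regions are deleted. This "GagZip" scaffold is fused to the bacteriophage MS2 coat protein (MCP), which binds a specific RNA hairpin. In native Gag, nucleocapsid mediates RNA binding and helps drive multimerisation, so the zipper presumably supplies self-association while MCP redirects RNA recognition to MS2 hairpin-bearing transcripts. The p6 region normally recruits host budding factors, so this variant lacks that function. A P2A peptide, named in the construct but not annotated in the feature table, separates the fusion from eGFP, so fluorescence reports expression without tagging the Gag protein.

The stated purpose is simply expression of this fusion. The associated publication concerns engineered RNA export from living cells, which is consistent with its use as a candidate or comparison RNA exporter.
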