Addgene plasmid #205529: pFH2.14_GagZip-dp1dp6-MCP-P2A-eGFP
Purpose: Express HIV GagZip-dp1dp6-MCP-P2A-eGFP
Depositing lab: Michael Elowitz. Depositing organization: California Institute of Technology. Publication: Engineering RNA export for measurement and manipulation of living cells. Horns F, Martinez JA, Fan C, Haque M, Linton JM, Tobin V, Santat L, Maggiolo AO, Bjorkman PJ, Lois C, Elowitz MB. Cell. 2023 Jul 10:S0092-8674(23)00689-X. doi: 10.1016/j.cell.2023.06.013. PubMed 37437570.
Backbone
  Vector backbone: pcDNA3.1
  Vector type: Mammalian Expression
  Selectable markers: eGFP
Growth in bacteria
  Bacterial resistance: Ampicillin, 100 μg/mL
  Growth temperature: 37°C
  Growth strain: NEB Stable
  Copy number: High Copy
Gene/Insert
  Gene/Insert name: GagZip-dp1dp6-MCP
  Species: Synthetic
  Mutation: Nucleocapsid replaced with leucine zipper, p1 and p6 deleted
  Promoter: CMV
  Cloning method: Restriction Enzyme; 5′ cloning site unknown (unknown if destroyed); 3′ cloning site unknown (unknown if destroyed)
Terms and licenses: Academic/Nonprofit Terms; Industry Terms: Not Available to Industry
How to cite: pFH2.14_GagZip-dp1dp6-MCP-P2A-eGFP was a gift from Michael Elowitz (Addgene plasmid # 205529 ; http://n2t.net/addgene:205529 ; RRID:Addgene_205529)
